>Addgene plasmid #241415 | pcDNA3.1-NES-CAGEc-HOXA9c (Npu) | addgene full sequence | sequence record 485483 | Addgene NGS Result
GACGGATCGGGAGATCTCCCGATCCCCTATGGTGCACTCTCAGTACAATCTGCTCTGATGCCGCATAGTT
AAGCCAGTATCTGCTCCCTGCTTGTGTGTTGGAGGTCGCTGAGTAGTGCGCGAGCAAAATTTAAGCTACA
ACAAGGCAAGGCTTGACCGACAATTGCATGAAGAATCTGCTTAGGGTTAGGCGTTTTGCGCTGCTTCGCG
ATGTACGGGCCAGATATACGCGTTGACATTGATTATTGACTAGTTATTAATAGTAATCAATTACGGGGTC
ATTAGTTCATAGCCCATATATGGAGTTCCGCGTTACATAACTTACGGTAAATGGCCCGCCTGGCTGACCG
CCCAACGACCCCCGCCCATTGACGTCAATAATGACGTATGTTCCCATAGTAACGCCAATAGGGACTTTCC
ATTGACGTCAATGGGTGGAGTATTTACGGTAAACTGCCCACTTGGCAGTACATCAAGTGTATCATATGCC
AAGTACGCCCCCTATTGACGTCAATGACGGTAAATGGCCCGCCTGGCATTATGCCCAGTACATGACCTTA
TGGGACTTTCCTACTTGGCAGTACATCTACGTATTAGTCATCGCTATTACCATGGTGATGCGGTTTTGGC
AGTACATCAATGGGCGTGGATAGCGGTTTGACTCACGGGGATTTCCAAGTCTCCACCCCATTGACGTCAA
TGGGAGTTTGTTTTGGCACCAAAATCAACGGGACTTTCCAAAATGTCGTAACAACTCCGCCCCATTGACG
CAAATGGGCGGTAGGCGTGTACGGTGGGAGGTCTATATAAGCAGAGCTCTCTGGCTAACTAGAGAACCCA
CTGCTTACTGGCTTATCGAAATTAATACGACTCACTATAGGGAGACCCAAGCTGGCTAGCGCCATGGCTC
TCCAAAAAAAGTTGGAAGAGCTTGAACTGGACGAACAGGGAGGAAGTGGAGGTAGTCTCGAGGGTACCAT
GGGTTCAGACTATAAAGATGATGATGATAAAGGTGGCTCCGACTACAAGGATGACGATGACAAGGGAGGT
AGTGACTACAAAGACGATGACGACAAGGGCGGAGGAGGAAGTGGAGGTAGTGGAAGAGTAGCGATCCTCT
GGCATGAGATGTGGCATGAAGGCCTGGAAGAGGCATCTCGTTTGTACTTTGGGGAAAGGAACGTGAAAGG
CATGTTTGAGGTGCTGGAGCCCTTGCATGCTATGATGGAACGGGGCCCCCAGACTCTGAAGGAAACATCC
TTTAATCAGGCCTATGGTCGAGATTTAATGGAGGCCCAAGAGTGGTGCAGGAAGTACATGAAATCAGGGA
ATGTCAAGGACCTCCTCCAAGCCTGGGACCTCTATTATCATGTGTTCCGACGAATCTCAGGAAATGGAAA
TGGAGGAGAACAAGAGGTGTTTGAGTATTGTTTGGAAGATGGTTCATTGATTCGGGCAACAAAAGACCAT
AAGTTTATGACTGTTGATGGTCAAATGTTGCCAATTGATGAAATATTTGAACGTGAATTGGATTTGATGC
GGGTTGATAATTTGCCGAATGGAAGTGGAGGAGAGAACCTGTATTTTCAGGGCGAGAACCTGTATTTTCA
GGGCGGAAGTGGAGGAATCAAAATAGCCACACGTAAATATTTAGGCAAACAAAATGTCTATGACATTGGA
GTTGAGCGCGACCATAATTTTGCACTCAAAAATGGCTTCATAGCTTCTAATTGCTTTAATAGAGAAAAAC
AACCCAGCGAAGGCGCCTTCTCTGAAAACAATGCTGAGAATGAGAGCGGCGGAGACAAGCCCCCCATCGA
TCCCAATAACCCAGCAGCCAACTGGCTTCATGCGCGCTCCACTCGGAAAAAGCGGTGCCCCTATACAAAA
CACCAGACCCTGGAACTGGAGAAAGAGTTTCTGTTCAACATGTACCTCACCAGGGACCGCAGGTACGAGG
TGGCTCGACTGCTCAACCTCACCGAGAGGCAGGTCAAGATCTGGTTCCAGAACCGCAGGATGAAAATGAA
GAAAATCAACAAAGACCGAGCAAAAGACGAGTACCCGTACGACGTTCCGGACTACGCTTCTTGAGTTTAA
ACCGCTGATCAGCCTCGACTGTGCCTTCTAGTTGCCAGCCATCTGTTGTTTGCCCCTCCCCCGTGCCTTC
CTTGACCCTGGAAGGTGCCACTCCCACTGTCCTTTCCTAATAAAATGAGGAAATTGCATCGCATTGTCTG
AGTAGGTGTCATTCTATTCTGGGGGGTGGGGTGGGGCAGGACAGCAAGGGGGAGGATTGGGAAGACAATA
GCAGGCATGCTGGGGATGCGGTGGGCTCTATGGCTTCTGAGGCGGAAAGAACCAGCTGGGGCTCTAGGGG
GTATCCCC
[124 nt withheld, positions 2389-2512]
C
[91 nt withheld, positions 2514-2604]
A
[49 nt withheld, positions 2606-2654]
CCTTTGACGTTGGAGTCCACGTTCTTT
[37 nt withheld, positions 2682-2718]
ACCCTATCTCGGTCTATTCTTTTGATTTATAAGGGATTTTGCCGATTTCGGCCTATTGGTTAAAAAATGA
GCTGATTTAACAAAAATTTAACGCGAATTAATTCTGTGGAATGTGTGTCAGTTAGGGTGTGGAAAGTCCC
CAGGCTCCCCAGCAGGCAGAAGTATGCAAAGCATGCATCTCAATTAGTCAGCAACCAGGTGTGGAAAGTC
CCCAGGCTCCCCAGCAGGCAGAAGTATGCAAAGCATGCATCTCAATTAGTCAGCAACCATAGTCCCGCCC
CTAACTCCGCCCATCCCGCCCCTAACTCCGCCCAGTTCCGCCCATTCTCCGCCCCATGGCTGACTAATTT
TTTTTATTTATGCAGAGGCCGAGGCCGCCTCTGCCTCTGAGCTATTCCAGAAGTAGTGAGGAGGCTTTTT
TGGAGGCCTAGGCTTTTGCAAAAAGCTCCCGGGAGCTTGTATATCCATTTTCGGATCTGATCAAGAGACA
GGATGAGGATCGTTTCGCATGATTGAACAAGATGGATTGCACGCAGGTTCTCCGGCCGCTTGGGTGGAGA
GGCTATTCGGCTATGACTGGGCACAACAGACAATCGGCTGCTCTGATGCCGCCGTGTTCCGGCTGTCAGC
GCAGGGGCGCCCGGTTCTTTTTGTCAAGACCGACCTGTCCGGTGCCCTGAATGAACTGCAGGACGAGGCA
GCGCGGCTATCGTGGCTGGCCACGACGGGCGTTCCTTGCGCAGCTGTGCTCGACGTTGTCACTGAAGCGG
GAAGGGACTGGCTGCTATTGGGCGAAGTGCCGGGGCAGGATCTCCTGTCATCTCACCTTGCTCCTGCCGA
GAAAGTATCCATCATGGCTGATGCAATGCGGCGGCTGCATACGCTTGATCCGGCTACCTGCCCATTCGAC
CACCAAGCGAAACATCGCATCGAGCGAGCACGTACTCGGATGGAAGCCGGTCTTGTCGATCAGGATGATC
TGGACGAAGAGCATCAGGGGCTCGCGCCAGCCGAACTGTTCGCCAGGCTCAAGGCGCGCATGCCCGACGG
CGAGGATCTCGTCGTGACCCATGGCGATGCCTGCTTGCCGAATATCATGGTGGAAAATGGCCGCTTTTCT
GGATTCATCGACTGTGGCCGGCTGGGTGTGGCGGACCGCTATCAGGACATAGCGTTGGCTACCCGTGATA
TTGCTGAAGAGCTTGGCGGCGAATGGGCTGACCGCTTCCTCGTGCTTTACGGTATCGCCGCTCCCGATTC
GCAGCGCATCGCCTTCTATCGCCTTCTTGACGAGTTCTTCTGAGCGGGACTCTGGGGTTCGAAATGACCG
ACCAAGCGACGCCCAACCTGCCATCACGAGATTTCGATTCCACCGCCGCCTTCTATGAAAGGTTGGGCTT
CGGAATCGTTTTCCGGGACGCCGGCTGGATGATCCTCCAGCGCGGGGATCTCATGCTGGAGTTCTTCGCC
CACCCCAACTTGTTTATTGCAGCTTATAATGGTTACAAATAAAGCAATAGCATCACAAATTTCACAAATA
AAGCATTTTTTTCACTGCATTCTAGTTGTGGTTTGTCCAAACTCATCAATGTATCTTATCATGTCTGTAT
ACCGTCGACCTCTAGCTAGAGCTTGGCGTAATCATGGTCATAGCTGTTTCCTGTGTGAAATTGTTATCCG
CTCACAATTCCACACAACATACGAGCCGGAAGCATAAAGTGTAAAGCCTGGGGTGCCTAATGAGTGAGCT
AACTCACATTAATTGCGTTGCGCTCACTGCCCGCTTTCCAGTCGGGAAACCTGTCGTGCCAGCTGCATTA
ATGAATCGGCCAACGCGCGGGGAGAGGCGGTTTGCGTATTGGGCGCTCTTCCGCTTCCTCGCTCACTGAC
TCGCTGCGCTCGGTCGTTCGGCTGCGGCGAGCGGTATCAGCTCACTCAAAGGCGGTAATACGGTTATCCA
CAGAATCAGGGGATAACGCAGGAAAGAACATGTGAGCAAAAGGCCAGCAAAAGGCCAGGAACCGTAAAAA
GGCCGCGTTGCTGGCGTTTTTCCATAGGCTCCGCCCCCCTGACGAGCATCACAAAAATCGACGCTCAAGT
CAGAGGTGGCGAAACCCGACAGGACTATAAAGATACCAGGCGTTTCCCCCTGGAAGCTCCCTCGTGCGCT
CTCCTGTTCCGACCCTGCCGCTTACCGGATACCTGTCCGCCTTTCTCCCTTCGGGAAGCGTGGCGCTTTC
TCATAGCTCACGCTGTAGGTATCTCAGTTCGGTGTAGGTCGTTCGCTCCAAGCTGGGCTGTGTGCACGAA
CCCCCCGTTCAGCCCGACCGCTGCGCCTTATCCGGTAACTATCGTCTTGAGTCCAACCCGGTAAGACACG
ACTTATCGCCACTGGCAGCAGCCACTGGTAACAGGATTAGCAGAGCGAGGTATGTAGGCGGTGCTACAGA
GTTCTTGAAGTGGTGGCCTAACTACGGCTACACTAGAAGAACAGTATTTGGTATCTGCGCTCTGCTGAAG
CCAGTTACCTTCGGAAAAAGAGTTGGTAGCTCTTGATCCGGCAAACAAACCACCGCTGGTAGCGGTGGTT
TTTTTGTTTGCAAGCAGCAGATTACGCGCAGAAAAAAAGGATCTCAAGAAGATCCTTTGATCTTTTCTAC
GGGGTCTGACGCTCAGTGGAACGAAAACTCACGTTAAGGGATTTTGGTCATGAGATTATCAAAAAGGATC
TTCACCTAGATCCTTTTAAATTAAAAATGAAGTTTTAAATCAATCTAAAGTATATATGAGTAAACTTGGT
CTGACAGTTACCAATGCTTAATCAGTGAGGCACCTATCTCAGCGATCTGTCTATTTCGTTCATCCATAGT
TGCCTGACTCCCCGTCGTGTAGATAACTACGATACGGGAGGGCTTACCATCTGGCCCCAGTGCTGCAATG
ATACCGCGAGACCCACGCTCACCGGCTCCAGATTTATCAGCAATAAACCAGCCAGCCGGAAGGGCCGAGC
GCAGAAGTGGTCCTGCAACTTTATCCGCCTCCATCCAGTCTATTAATTGTTGCCGGGAAGCTAGAGTAAG
TAGTTCGCCAGTTAATAGTTTGCGCAACGTTGTTGCCATTGCTACAGGCATCGTGGTGTCACGCTCGTCG
TTTGGTATGGCTTCATTCAGCTCCGGTTCCCAACGATCAAGGCGAGTTACATGATCCCCCATGTTGTGCA
AAAAAGCGGTTAGCTCCTTCGGTCCTCCGATCGTTGTCAGAAGTAAGTTGGCCGCAGTGTTATCACTCAT
GGTTATGGCAGCACTGCATAATTCTCTTACTGTCATGCCATCCGTAAGATGCTTTTCTGTGACTGGTGAG
TACTCAACCAAGTCATTCTGAGAATAGTGTATGCGGCGACCGAGTTGCTCTTGCCCGGCGTCAATACGGG
ATAATACCGCGCCACATAGCAGAACTTTAAAAGTGCTCATCATTGGAAAACGTTCTTCGGGGCGAAAACT
CTCAAGGATCTTACCGCTGTTGAGATCCAGTTCGATGTAACCCACTCGTGCACCCAACTGATCTTCAGCA
TCTTTTACTTTCACCAGCGTTTCTGGGTGAGCAAAAACAGGAAGGCAAAATGCCGCAAAAAAGGGAATAA
GGGCGACACGGAAATGTTGAATACTCATACTCTTCCTTTTTCAATATTATTGAAGCATTTATCAGGGTTA
TTGTCTCATGAGCGGATACATATTTGAATGTATTTAGAAAAATAAACAAATAGGGGTTCCGCGCACATTT
CCCCGAAAAGTGCCACCTGACGTC
Features (pLannotate 1.2.2; 24 found; start..end, strand, type, name):
     28..80      -  misc_feature   bom (fragment): basis of mobility region from pBR322
    235..614     +  enhancer       CMV enhancer: human cytomegalovirus immediate early enhancer
    615..818     +  promoter       CMV promoter: human cytomegalovirus (CMV) immediate early promoter
    814..847     +  LTR            5' LTR (truncated) (fragment): truncated 5' long terminal repeat (LTR) from HIV-1
    863..881     +  promoter       T7 promoter: promoter for bacteriophage T7 RNA polymerase
   1024..1044    +  CDS            FLAG (fragment): FLAG® epitope tag, followed by an enterokinase cleavage site
   1114..1389    +  CDS            FRB*: T2098L mutant of FKBP-rapamycin binding domain of human FRAP binds synthetic ligands such as AP21967
   1576..1593    +  CDS            TEV site (fragment): tobacco etch virus (TEV) protease recognition and cleavage site
   1597..1614    +  CDS            TEV site (fragment): tobacco etch virus (TEV) protease recognition and cleavage site
   1738..2061    +  CDS            Hoxa9 (fragment): HXA9_MOUSE - Also known as Hox-1.7, Hoxa-9. Experimental evidence at protein level: Swiss-Prot protein existence level 1. Sequence-specific transcription factor which is part of a developmental regulatory system that provides cells with specific positional identities on the anterior-posterior axis. Required for induction of E-selectin and VCAM-1, on the endothelial cells surface at sites of inflammation (By similarity). From Mus musculus (Mouse).
   2119..2343    +  polyA_signal   bGH poly(A) signal: bovine growth hormone polyadenylation signal
   2347..2368    +  promoter       SV40 promoter (fragment): SV40 enhancer and early promoter
   2389..2817    +  rep_origin     f1 ori (sequence partly withheld): f1 bacteriophage origin of replication; arrow indicates direction of (+) strand synthesis
   2831..3160    +  promoter       SV40 promoter: SV40 enhancer and early promoter
   3227..4018    +  CDS            neo: KKA2_KLEPN - Also known as kan, nptII. Experimental evidence at protein level: Swiss-Prot protein existence level 1. Resistance to kanamycin, neomycin, paromomycin, ribostamycin, butirosin and gentamicin B. From Klebsiella pneumoniae.
   4042..4200    +  CDS            ble (fragment): BLE_KLEPN - Experimental evidence at protein level: Swiss-Prot protein existence level 1. Binding protein with a strong affinity to the bleomycin family of antibiotics. Binds to CL990; an antimitotic-antibiotic compound. From Klebsiella pneumoniae.
   4195..4316    +  polyA_signal   SV40 poly(A) signal: SV40 polyadenylation signal
   4389..4405    -  protein_bind   lac operator: The lac repressor binds to the lac operator to inhibit transcription in E. coli. This inhibition can be relieved by adding lactose or isopropyl-β-D-thiogalactopyranoside (IPTG). lac repressor encoded by lacI
   4413..4443    -  promoter       lac promoter: promoter for the E. coli lac operon
   4458..4479    -  protein_bind   CAP binding site: CAP binding activates transcription in the presence of cAMP. E. coli catabolite activator protein
   4492..4584    -  CDS            lacI (fragment): lac repressor; lacI; The lac repressor binds to the lac operator to inhibit transcription in E. coli. This inhibition can be relieved by adding lactose or isopropyl-β-D-thiogalactopyranoside (IPTG).
   4767..5355    -  rep_origin     ori: high-copy-number ColE1/pMB1/pBR322/pUC origin of replication
   5526..6386    -  CDS            AmpR: β-lactamase; bla; confers resistance to ampicillin, carbenicillin, and related antibiotics
   6387..6491    -  promoter       AmpR promoter: bla
