[The description below was written by a language model from this plasmid's Addgene catalogue record and pLannotate feature annotations shown in this document.]
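Description:
pcDNA3.1-NES-CAGEc-HOXA9c (Npu) is a mammalian expression plasmid built on the pcDNA3.1 backbone. It encodes the C-terminal half of a proximity-triggered protein trans-splicing pair. It is propagated in E. coli through a high-copy ColE1/pUC-type origin with ampicillin selection (AmpR). It also carries an f1 origin and an SV40 promoter-driven neomycin resistance cassette with an SV40 poly(A) signal, which would allow G418 selection in mammalian cells. The insert sits between the CMV enhancer/promoter and the bGH polyadenylation signal, and a T7 promoter lies just upstream of the coding region.

According to the record, the roughly 1.2 kb insert encodes an N-terminal 3xFLAG tag, a nuclear export signal derived from MKK1, an FRB domain and an engineered "caged" NpuC split-intein fragment. A short CFN extein add-on sequence, residues 166–272 of human HOXA9 and a C-terminal HA tag follow. The automated annotation identifies the FRB as the T2098L variant and labels the HOXA9 segment by homology to the mouse protein, whereas the catalogue lists it as human. It also detects two partial TEV-site-like matches in the region between FRB and HOXA9, and the record does not explain their role.

In this type of design, caging keeps the intein fragment inactive until FRB is brought by a dimerizer into proximity with a complementary N-intein partner. Splicing then ligates the flanking exteins, while the NES keeps the unspliced fragment out of the nucleus. That partner is not described here.

The stated purpose refers to generating the splice product MLL-AF9, whereas the construct's name and insert point to a HOXA9 C-terminal fragment. The record does not resolve this discrepancy.
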