Addgene plasmid #241415: pcDNA3.1-NES-CAGEc-HOXA9c (Npu)
Purpose: Proximity-triggered Protein Trans-Splicing to generate the splice product MLL-AF9, Extended Figure 4 in Nature Chemical Biology 20.10 (2024): 1353-1360.
Depositing lab: Thomas Muir. Depositing organization: Princeton University. Publication: Distinct phases of cellular signaling revealed by time-resolved protein synthesis. Lee G, Muir TW. Nat Chem Biol. 2024 Oct;20(10):1353-1360. doi: 10.1038/s41589-024-01677-3. Epub 2024 Jul 8. PubMed 38977789.
Backbone
  Vector backbone: pcDNA3.1
  Backbone size w/o insert (bp): 5328
  Vector type: Mammalian Expression
Growth in bacteria
  Bacterial resistance: Ampicillin, 100 μg/mL
  Growth temperature: 37°C
  Growth strain: DH5alpha
  Copy number: High Copy
Gene/Insert
  Gene/Insert name: NES-CAGEc-HOXA9c (Npu)
  Species: H. sapiens (human), Synthetic
  Insert size (bp): 1191
  Entrez Gene: HOXA9 (a.k.a. ABD-B, HOX1, HOX1.7, HOX1G)
  Promoter: CMV
  Tag / fusion protein: 3xFLAG (N terminal on insert); HA (C terminal on insert)
  Cloning method: Gibson Cloning
  Sequencing primers: 5′ CMV-F; 3′ BGH-rev
Terms and licenses: Academic/Nonprofit Terms; Industry Terms: Not Available to Industry
Depositor comments: Engineered NpuC intein (Caged NpuC) fused to the 5'-end of add-on sequence (CFN)-HOXA9 (166-272 aa). NES (MKK1) and FRB domain used to the 5'-end of Caged NpuC.
How to cite: pcDNA3.1-NES-CAGEc-HOXA9c (Npu) was a gift from Thomas Muir (Addgene plasmid # 241415 ; http://n2t.net/addgene:241415 ; RRID:Addgene_241415)
